>Addgene plasmid #107124 | pET21d-colEdes16/Imdes16 | addgene full sequence | sequence record 204358 | Addgene NGS Result
GATCAAAGGATCTTCTTGAGATCCTTTTTTTCTGCGCGTAATCTGCTGCTTGCAAACAAAAAAACCACCG
CTACCAGCGGTGGTTTGTTTGCCGGATCAAGAGCTACCAACTCTTTTTCCGAAGGTAACTGGCTTCAGCA
GAGCGCAGATACCAAATACTGTCCTTCTAGTGTAGCCGTAGTTAGGCCACCACTTCAAGAACTCTGTAGC
ACCGCCTACATACCTCGCTCTGCTAATCCTGTTACCAGTGGCTGCTGCCAGTGGCGATAAGTCGTGTCTT
ACCGGGTTGGACTCAAGACGATAGTTACCGGATAAGGCGCAGCGGTCGGGCTGAACGGGGGGTTCGTGCA
CACAGCCCAGCTTGGAGCGAACGACCTACACCGAACTGAGATACCTACAGCGTGAGCTATGAGAAAGCGC
CACGCTTCCCGAAGGGAGAAAGGCGGACAGGTATCCGGTAAGCGGCAGGGTCGGAACAGGAGAGCGCACG
AGGGAGCTTCCAGGGGGAAACGCCTGGTATCTTTATAGTCCTGTCGGGTTTCGCCACCTCTGACTTGAGC
GTCGATTTTTGTGATGCTCGTCAGGGGGGCGGAGCCTATGGAAAAACGCCAGCAACGCGGCCTTTTTACG
GTTCCTGGCCTTTTGCTGGCCTTTTGCTCACATGTTCTTTCCTGCGTTATCCCCTGATTCTGTGGATAAC
CGTATTACCGCCTTTGAGTGAGCTGATACCGCTCGCCGCAGCCGAACGACCGAGCGCAGCGAGTCAGTGA
GCGAGGAAGCGGAAGAGCGCCTGATGCGGTATTTTCTCCTTACGCATCTGTGCGGTATTTCACACCGCAA
TGGTGCACTCTCAGTACAATCTGCTCTGATGCCGCATAGTTAAGCCAGTATACACTCCGCTATCGCTACG
TGACTGGGTCATGGCTGCGCCCCGACACCCGCCAACACCCGCTGACGCGCCCTGACGGGCTTGTCTGCTC
CCGGCATCCGCTTACAGACAAGCTGTGACCGTCTCCGGGAGCTGCATGTGTCAGAGGTTTTCACCGTCAT
CACCGAAACGCGCGAGGCAGCTGCGGTAAAGCTCATCAGCGTGGTCGTGAAGCGATTCACAGATGTCTGC
CTGTTCATCCGCGTCCAGCTCGTTGAGTTTCTCCAGAAGCGTTAATGTCTGGCTTCTGATAAAGCGGGCC
ATGTTAAGGGCGGTTTTTTCCTGTTTGGTCACTGATGCCTCCGTGTAAGGGGGATTTCTGTTCATGGGGG
TAATGATACCGATGAAACGAGAGAGGATGCTCACGATACGGGTTACTGATGATGAACATGCCCGGTTACT
GGAACGTTGTGAGGGTAAACAACTGGCGGTATGGATGCGGCGGGACCAGAGAAAAATCACTCAGGGTCAA
TGCCAGCGCTTCGTTAATACAGATGTAGGTGTTCCACAGGGTAGCCAGCAGCATCCTGCGATGCAGATCC
GGAACATAATGGTGCAGGGCGCTGACTTCCGCGTTTCCAGACTTTACGAAACACGGAAACCGAAGACCAT
TCATGTTGTTGCTCAGGTCGCAGACGTTTTGCAGCAGCAGTCGCTTCACGTTCGCTCGCGTATCGGTGAT
TCATTCTGCTAACCAGTAAGGCAACCCCGCCAGCCTAGCCGGGTCCTCAACGACAGGAGCACGATCATGC
GCACCCGTGGGGCCGCCATGCCGGCGATAATGGCCTGCTTCTCGCCGAAACGTTTGGTGGCGGGACCAGT
GACGAAGGCTTGAGCGAGGGCGTGCAAGATTCCGAATACCGCAAGCGACAGGCCGATCATCGTCGCGCTC
CAGCGAAAGCGGTCCTCGCCGAAAATGACCCAGAGCGCTGCCGGCACCTGTCCTACGAGTTGCATGATAA
AGAAGACAGTCATAAGTGCGGCGACGATAGTCATGCCCCGCGCCCACCGGAAGGAGCTGACTGGGTTGAA
GGCTCTCAAGGGCATCGGTCGAGATCCCGGTGCCTAATGAGTGAGCTAACTTACATTAATTGCGTTGCGC
TCACTGCCCGCTTTCCAGTCGGGAAACTGTCGTGCCAGCTGCATTAATGAATCGGCCAACGCGCGGGGAG
AGGCGGTTTGCGTATTGGGCGCCAGGGTGGTTTTTCTTTTCACCAGTGAGACGGGCAACAGCTGATTGCC
CTTCACCGCCTGGCCCTGAGAGAGTTGCAGCAAGCGGTCCACGCTGGTTTGCCCCAGCAGGCGAAAATCC
TGTTTGATGGTGGTTAACGGCGGGATATAACATGAGCTGTCTTCGGTATCGTCGTATCCCACTACCGAGA
TATCCGCACCAACGCGCAGCCCGGACTCGGTAATGGCGCGCATTGCGCCCAGCGCCATCTGATCGTTGGC
AACCAGCATCGCAGTGGGAACGATGCCCTCATTCAGCATTTGCATGGTTTGTTGAAAACCGGACATGGCA
CTCCAGTCGCCTTCCCGTTCCGCTATCGGCTGAATTTGATTGCGAGTGAGATATTTATGCCAGCCAGCCA
GACGCAGACGCGCCGAGACAGAACTTAATGGGCCCGCTAACAGCGCGATTTGCTGGTGACCCAATGCGAC
CAGATGCTCCACGCCCAGTCGCGTACCGTCTTCATGGGAGAAAATAATACTGTTGATGGGTGTCTGGTCA
GAGACATCAAGAAATAACGCCGGAACATTAGTGCAGGCAGCTTCCACAGCAATGGCATCCTGGTCATCCA
GCGGATAGTTAATGATCAGCCCACTGACGCGTTGCGCGAGAAGATTGTGCACCGCCGCTTTACAGGCTTC
GACGCCGCTTCGTTCTACCATCGACACCACCACGCTGGCACCCAGTTGATCGGCGCGAGATTTAATCGCC
GCGACAATTTGCGACGGCGCGTGCAGGGCCAGACTGGAGGTGGCAACGCCAATCAGCAACGACTGTTTGC
CCGCCAGTTGTTGTGCCACGCGGTTGGGAATGTAATTCAGCTCCGCCATCGCCGCTTCCACTTTTTCCCG
CGTTTTCGCAGAAACGTGGCTGGCCTGGTTCACCACGCGGGAAACGGTCTGATAAGAGACACCGGCATAC
TCTGCGACATCGTATAACGTTACTGGTTTCACATTCACCACCCTGAATTGACTCTCTTCCGGGCGCTATC
ATGCCATACCGCGAAAGGTTTTGCGCCATTCGATGGTGTCCGGGATCTCGACGCTCTCCCTTATGCGACT
CCTGCATTAGGAAGCAGCCCAGTAGTAGGTTGAGGCCGTTGAGCACCGCCGCCGCAAGGAATGGTGCATG
CAAGGAGATGGCGCCCAACAGTCCCCCGGCCACGGGGCCTGCCACCATACCCACGCCGAAACAAGCGCTC
ATGAGCCCGAAGTGGCGAGCCCGATCTTCCCCATCGGTGATGTCGGCGATATAGGCGCCAGCAACCGCAC
CTGTGGCGCCGGTGATGCCGGCCACGATGCGTCCGGCGTAGAGGATCGAGATCTCGATCCCGCGAAATTA
ATACGACTCACTATAGGGGAATTGTGAGCGGATAACAATTCCCCTCTAGAAATAATTTTGTTTAACTTTA
AGAAGGAGATATACCATGGAGTCCAAACGTAATAAACCGGGTAAAGCGACCGGTAAAGGTAAACCAGTTG
GTGATAAATGGCTGGACGACGCGGGCAAAGACTCCGGTGCGCCGATCCCGGATCGTATCGCGGACAAGCT
GCGTGACAAGGAATTCAAAAACTTCGACGACTTCAAGAAAAAGTTCTGGAAAGAAGTTTCTAAGGACCCG
GACCTGTCTAAACAGTTCAAAGGTTCTAACAAACTGTCTATCTCTCAGGGTCAGGCGCCGTTCGCGCGTC
AGAAGGACCAGGTTGGTGGTCGTCGCCGTTTCGAACTGCACCACGACAAACCGATTTCTCAGGACGGTGG
TGTTTACGACATGAACAACATCCGTGTTACCACCCCGAAACGTCACATCGACATCCACCGGGGTAAGTAA
AAATGGAACTGAAACACTCTATTTCTGACTACACCGAAGCGGAGTTCCTGGAATTCGTTAAAAAGTCTTG
CGAGGCGGAACTGGAAGGTCGTGAGGAAGTCGCTAAGCGTCTCGTTGAAGAATTCGAACGTCTGACCGAA
CACCCGGATGGTTCTGACCTGATCTACTACCCGCGTGACGACCGCGAAGACTCTCCGGAAGGTATTGTTA
AGGAGATTAAAGAATGGCGTGCGGCGAATGGTAAATCTGGTTTCAAACAGGGCCTCGAGCACCACCACCA
CCACCACTGAGATCCGGCTGCTAACAAAGCCCGAAAGGAAGCTGAGTTGGCTGCTGCCACCGCTGAGCAA
TAACTAGCATAACCCCTTGGGGCCTCTAAACGGGTCTTGAGGGGTTTTTTGCTGAAAGGAGGAACTATAT
CCGGATTGGCGAATGGG
[124 nt withheld, positions 4428-4551]
C
[91 nt withheld, positions 4553-4643]
A
[49 nt withheld, positions 4645-4693]
CCTTTGACGTTGGAGTCCACGTTCTTTAATAGTGGACTCTTGTTCCAAACTGGAACAACACTCAACCCTA
TCTCGGTCTATTCTTTTGATTTATAAGGGATTTTGCCGATTTCGGCCTATTGGTTAAAAAATGAGCTGAT
TTAACAAAAATTTAACGCGAATTTTAACAAAATATTAACGCTTACAATTTAGGTGGCACTTTTCGGGGAA
ATGTGCGCGGAACCCCTATTTGTTTATTTTTCTAAATACATTCAAATATGTATCCGCTCATGAGACAATA
ACCCTGATAAATGCTTCAATAATATTGAAAAAGGAAGAGTATGAGTATTCAACATTTCCGTGTCGCCCTT
ATTCCCTTTTTTGCGGCATTTTGCCTTCCTGTTTTTGCTCACCCAGAAACGCTGGTGAAAGTAAAAGATG
CTGAAGATCAGTTGGGTGCACGAGTGGGTTACATCGAACTGGATCTCAACAGCGGTAAGATCCTTGAGAG
TTTTCGCCCCGAAGAACGTTTTCCAATGATGAGCACTTTTAAAGTTCTGCTATGTGGCGCGGTATTATCC
CGTATTGACGCCGGGCAAGAGCAACTCGGTCGCCGCATACACTATTCTCAGAATGACTTGGTTGAGTACT
CACCAGTCACAGAAAAGCATCTTACGGATGGCATGACAGTAAGAGAATTATGCAGTGCTGCCATAACCAT
GAGTGATAACACTGCGGCCAACTTACTTCTGACAACGATCGGAGGACCGAAGGAGCTAACCGCTTTTTTG
CACAACATGGGGGATCATGTAACTCGCCTTGATCGTTGGGAACCGGAGCTGAATGAAGCCATACCAAACG
ACGAGCGTGACACCACGATGCCTGCAGCAATGGCAACAACGTTGCGCAAACTATTAACTGGCGAACTACT
TACTCTAGCTTCCCGGCAACAATTAATAGACTGGATGGAGGCGGATAAAGTTGCAGGACCACTTCTGCGC
TCGGCCCTTCCGGCTGGCTGGTTTATTGCTGATAAATCTGGAGCCGGTGAGCGTGGGTCTCGCGGTATCA
TTGCAGCACTGGGGCCAGATGGTAAGCCCTCCCGTATCGTAGTTATCTACACGACGGGGAGTCAGGCAAC
TATGGATGAACGAAATAGACAGATCGCTGAGATAGGTGCCTCACTGATTAAGCATTGGTAACTGTCAGAC
CAAGTTTACTCATATATACTTTAGATTGATTTAAAACTTCATTTTTAATTTAAAAGGATCTAGGTGAAGA
TCCTTTTTGATAATCTCATGACCAAAATCCCTTAACGTGAGTTTTCGTTCCACTGAGCGTCAGACCCCGT
AGAAAA
Features (pLannotate 1.2.2; 20 found; start..end, strand, type, name):
     16..604     +  rep_origin     ori: high-copy-number ColE1/pMB1/pBR322/pUC origin of replication
    790..929     -  misc_feature   bom: basis of mobility region from pBR322
   1031..1222    -  CDS            rop: Rop protein, which maintains plasmids at low copy number; rop
   1239..1619    +  CDS            YPB1_ECOLX: Protein predicted: Swiss-Prot protein existence level 4. From Escherichia coli.
   1691..1982    -  CDS            TcR (fragment): tetracycline efflux protein; tet; confers resistance to tetracycline
   1997..2018    -  protein_bind   CAP binding site: CAP binding activates transcription in the presence of cAMP. E. coli catabolite activator protein
   2031..3112    -  CDS            lacI: lac repressor; lacI; The lac repressor binds to the lac operator to inhibit transcription in E. coli. This inhibition can be relieved by adding lactose or isopropyl-β-D-thiogalactopyranoside (IPTG).
   3113..3190    -  promoter       lacI promoter: lacI
   3198..3477    -  CDS            TcR (fragment): tetracycline efflux protein; tet; confers resistance to tetracycline
   3499..3517    +  promoter       T7 promoter: promoter for bacteriophage T7 RNA polymerase
   3518..3542    +  protein_bind   lac operator: The lac repressor binds to the lac operator to inhibit transcription in E. coli. This inhibition can be relieved by adding lactose or isopropyl-β-D-thiogalactopyranoside (IPTG). lac repressor encoded by lacI
   3557..3579    +  RBS            RBS: efficient ribosome binding site from bacteriophage T7 gene 10 (Olins and Rangwala, 1989)
   3601..3987    +  CDS            col (fragment): CEA2_ECOLX - Also known as ceaB. Experimental evidence at protein level: Swiss-Prot protein existence level 1. Colicins are polypeptide toxins produced by and active against E.coli and closely related bacteria. From Escherichia coli.
   3993..4253    +  CDS            imm: IMM2_ECOLX - Also known as ceiB. Experimental evidence at protein level: Swiss-Prot protein existence level 1. This protein is able to protect a cell, which harbors the plasmid ColE2 encoding colicin E2, against colicin E2. From Escherichia coli.
   4260..4277    +  CDS            9xHis (fragment): 9xHis affinity tag
   4287..4336    +  CDS            SET1 (fragment): solubility-enhancement tag derived from T7 phage gene 10B
   4344..4391    +  terminator     T7 terminator: transcription terminator for bacteriophage T7 RNA polymerase
   4428..4856    +  rep_origin     f1 ori (sequence partly withheld): f1 bacteriophage origin of replication; arrow indicates direction of (+) strand synthesis
   4909..5013    +  promoter       AmpR promoter: bla
   5014..5874    +  CDS            AmpR: β-lactamase; bla; confers resistance to ampicillin, carbenicillin, and related antibiotics
