[The description below was written by a language model from this plasmid's Addgene catalogue record and pLannotate feature annotations shown in this document.]
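Description:
pET21d-colEdes16/Imdes16 is a bacterial expression plasmid built on the pET21d backbone that co-expresses a computationally designed colicin endonuclease domain and its cognate immunity protein, the pair designated des16. It replicates in E. coli from a ColE1/pBR322-type origin and is listed as high copy, although the feature table also shows the rop gene and the bom mobility region typical of pBR322-derived pET vectors. Selection is by ampicillin through the β-lactamase gene. An f1 origin is also present, which permits single-stranded DNA production. Short tetracycline-resistance fragments flanking the lacI region are backbone remnants and not functional markers.

The synthetic insert was cloned between NcoI and XhoI, downstream of a T7 promoter, a lac operator and the T7 gene 10 ribosome binding site. Transcription therefore needs T7 RNA polymerase and is repressed by the plasmid-encoded lac repressor until induced with IPTG. The two open reading frames sit in tandem on one transcript, separated by only two nucleotides. The annotation software matches them to the colicin E2 nuclease and its Im2 immunity protein, reflecting the natural family from which the designs derive. The backbone-encoded C-terminal hexahistidine tag is fused to the immunity protein only, so the untagged endonuclease would be recovered through its association with the tagged partner. Co-expressing the immunity protein also presumably neutralises the nuclease's toxicity in the host. A T7 terminator closes the cassette, and the small "SET1" hit just before it lies after the tag and is probably backbone sequence, not part of the product. The plasmid is intended for producing the des16 complex, one member of a set of designed protein-interaction pairs engineered for very high binding specificity.
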