Addgene plasmid #107124: pET21d-colEdes16/Imdes16
Purpose: plasmid for expression of computationally designed colicin endonuclease and immunity pair, des16
Depositing lab: Sarel Fleishman. Depositing organization: Weizmann Institute of Science. Publication: Ultrahigh specificity in a network of computationally designed protein-interaction pairs. Netzer R, Listov D, Lipsh R, Dym O, Albeck S, Knop O, Kleanthous C, Fleishman SJ. Nat Commun. 2018 Dec 11;9(1):5286. doi: 10.1038/s41467-018-07722-9. PubMed 30538236.
Backbone
  Vector backbone: pET21d
  Backbone size w/o insert (bp): 5440
  Vector type: Bacterial Expression
Growth in bacteria
  Bacterial resistance: Ampicillin, 100 μg/mL
  Growth temperature: 37°C
  Growth strain: T7 Express lysY/Iq (NEB)
  Copy number: High Copy
Gene/Insert
  Gene/Insert name: colEdes16/Imdes16
  Species: Synthetic
  Promoter: T7
  Tag / fusion protein: His-tag (C terminal on backbone)
  Cloning method: Restriction Enzyme; 5′ cloning site NcoI (not destroyed); 3′ cloning site XhoI (not destroyed)
  Sequencing primers: 5′ TAATACGACTCACTATAGGG; 3′ GCTAGTTATTGCTCAGCGG
Terms and licenses: Academic/Nonprofit Terms; Industry Terms: Not Available to Industry
Depositor comments: Two genes in tandem (colE, Im), separated by 2 nucleotides (AA). See partial sequences. AA sequence of colEdes16: MESKRNKPGKATGKGKPVGDKWLDDAGKDSGAPIPDRIADKLRDKEFKNFDDFKKKFWKEVSKDPDLSKQFKGSNKLSISQGQAPFARQKDQVGGRRRFELHHDKPISQDGGVYDMNNIRVTTPKRHIDIHRGK and AA sequence of Imdes16: MELKHSISDYTEAEFLEFVKKSCEAELEGREEVAKRLVEEFERLTEHPDGSDLIYYPRDDREDSPEGIVKEIKEWRAANGKSGFKQGLEHHHHHH
How to cite: pET21d-colEdes16/Imdes16 was a gift from Sarel Fleishman (Addgene plasmid # 107124 ; http://n2t.net/addgene:107124 ; RRID:Addgene_107124)
